Addgene plasmid #72588: pmEos2-C1-centrin-1
Purpose: mEos2 photoconvertible fluorescent protein fused to the N-terminus of centrin-1
Depositing lab: Michel Bornens. Depositing organization: Institut Curie. Publication: Assessing the localization of centrosomal proteins by PALM/STORM nanoscopy. Sillibourne JE, Specht CG, Izeddin I, Hurbain I, Tran P, Triller A, Darzacq X, Dahan M, Bornens M. Cytoskeleton (Hoboken). 2011 Nov;68(11):619-27. doi: 10.1002/cm.20536. Epub 2011 Oct 18. PubMed 21976302.
Backbone
  Vector backbone: pmEos2-C1
  Backbone manufacturer: modified vectors based on pEGFP-C1 from Clontech
  Backbone size w/o insert (bp): 4694
  Total vector size (bp): 5204
  Vector type: Mammalian Expression
  Selectable markers: Neomycin (select with G418)
Growth in bacteria
  Bacterial resistance: Kanamycin, 50 μg/mL
  Growth temperature: 37°C
  Growth strain: DH5alpha
  Copy number: High Copy
Gene/Insert
  Gene/Insert name: centrin 1
  Species: H. sapiens (human)
  Insert size (bp): 519
  GenBank ID: NM_004066.1
  Entrez Gene: CETN1 (a.k.a. CEN1, CETN)
  Promoter: CMV
  Tag / fusion protein: mEos2 (N terminal on insert)
  Cloning method: Restriction Enzyme; 5′ cloning site Kpn I (not destroyed); 3′ cloning site BamH I (not destroyed)
  Sequencing primers: 5′ mEos2 seq 2
Terms and licenses: Academic/Nonprofit Terms; Industry Terms: Not Available to Industry
Depositor comments: This plasmid was generated by removing the EGFP sequence from pEGFP-C1-centrin-1, originally generated by Yann ABRAHAM in the laboratory of Michel BORNENS, with mEos2
How to cite: pmEos2-C1-centrin-1 was a gift from Michel Bornens (Addgene plasmid # 72588 ; http://n2t.net/addgene:72588 ; RRID:Addgene_72588)
