[The description below was written by a language model from this plasmid's Addgene catalogue record and pLannotate feature annotations shown in this document.]
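Description:
pmEos2-C1-centrin-1 is a mammalian expression plasmid of about 5.2 kb built on pmEos2-C1, a derivative of the Clontech pEGFP-C1 backbone in which the EGFP coding sequence has been replaced by mEos2. According to the depositor's notes, it was made by swapping mEos2 for EGFP in an existing pEGFP-C1-centrin-1 construct. It replicates at high copy in E. coli from a ColE1/pUC-type origin and also carries an f1 phage origin. A single Tn5 NeoR/KanR (aminoglycoside phosphotransferase) gene provides both selections. A bacterial bla-type promoter drives it for kanamycin resistance in bacteria, and the SV40 enhancer/early promoter drives it for G418 selection of transfected mammalian cells, with an HSV TK polyadenylation signal downstream. The short ble, bGH poly(A) and SV40 large T antigen fragments in the automated annotation appear to be partial matches within backbone sequence rather than functional elements.

The expression cassette uses the human CMV immediate-early enhancer and promoter to transcribe an mEos2 open reading frame. This is joined through a remnant of the multiple cloning site to human centrin 1 (CETN1), which sits between retained KpnI and BamHI sites, and the transcript ends at the SV40 poly(A) signal. The product is centrin-1 carrying mEos2 at its N-terminus. Centrin-1 is a component of the microtubule-organizing centre. mEos2 is a photoconvertible fluorescent protein from Lobophyllia hemprichii whose green-to-red conversion allows individual molecules to be localized. The associated publication concerns mapping centrosomal proteins by PALM/STORM nanoscopy, so the construct serves as a centrosome marker for super-resolution imaging in mammalian cells.
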