Features (pLannotate 1.2.2; 15 found; start..end, strand, type, name):
      1..678     +  CDS            mEos2: mEos2 is a photoconvertible green/yellow fluorescent protein published in 2009, derived from Lobophyllia hemprichii. It has moderate acid sensitivity.
    688..738     +  misc_feature   MCS (fragment): multiple cloning site
    739..1254    +  CDS            CETN1: CETN1_HUMAN - Also known as CEN1, CETN. Experimental evidence at protein level: Swiss-Prot protein existence level 1. Plays a fundamental role in microtubule-organizing center structure and function (PubMed:8175926). Plays a role in sperm cilia formation (By similarity). From Homo sapiens (Human).
   1280..1364    +  CDS            large T antigen (fragment): large T antigen from SV40 (simian virus 40)
   1387..1508    +  polyA_signal   SV40 poly(A) signal: SV40 polyadenylation signal
   1542..1970    -  rep_origin     f1 ori (sequence partly withheld): f1 bacteriophage origin of replication; arrow indicates direction of (+) strand synthesis
   1997..2101    +  promoter       AmpR promoter: bla
   2103..2460    +  promoter       SV40 promoter: SV40 enhancer and early promoter
   2495..3289    +  CDS            NeoR/KanR: aminoglycoside phosphotransferase from Tn5; aph(3')-II (or nptII); confers resistance to neomycin, kanamycin, and G418 (Geneticin®)
   3310..3462    +  CDS            ble (fragment): BLE_KLEPN - Experimental evidence at protein level: Swiss-Prot protein existence level 1. Binding protein with a strong affinity to the bleomycin family of antibiotics. Binds to CL990; an antimitotic-antibiotic compound. From Klebsiella pneumoniae.
   3521..3568    +  polyA_signal   HSV TK poly(A) signal: herpes simplex virus thymidine kinase polyadenylation signal (Cole and Stacy, 1985)
   3659..3675    -  polyA_signal   bGH poly(A) signal (fragment): bovine growth hormone polyadenylation signal
   3897..4485    +  rep_origin     ori: high-copy-number ColE1/pMB1/pBR322/pUC origin of replication
   4660..4963    +  enhancer       CMV enhancer: human cytomegalovirus immediate early enhancer
   4964..5167    +  promoter       CMV promoter: human cytomegalovirus (CMV) immediate early promoter
>Addgene plasmid #72588 | pmEos2-C1-centrin-1 | depositor full sequence | sequence record 132625 | CMV seq
ATGAGTGCGATTAAGCCAGACATGAAGATCAAACTCCGTATGGAAGGCAACGTAAACGGGCACCACTTTG
TGATCGACGGAGATGGTACAGGCAAGCCTTTTGAGGGAAAACAGAGTATGGATCTTGAAGTCAAAGAGGG
CGGACCTCTGCCTTTTGCCTTTGATATCCTGACCACTGCATTCCATTACGGCAACAGGGTATTCGCCAAA
TATCCAGACAACATACAAGACTATTTTAAGCAGTCGTTTCCTAAGGGGTATTCGTGGGAACGAAGCTTGA
CTTTCGAAGACGGGGGCATTTGCATTGCCAGAAACGACATAACAATGGAAGGGGACACTTTCTATAATAA
AGTTCGATTTTATGGTACCAACTTTCCCGCCAATGGTCCAGTTATGCAGAAGAAGACGCTGAAATGGGAG
CCCTCCACTGAGAAAATGTATGTGCGTGATGGAGTGCTGACGGGTGATATTCATATGGCTTTGTTGCTTG
AAGGAAATGCCCATTACCGATGTGACTTCAGAACTACTTACAAAGCTAAGGAGAAGGGTGTCAAGTTACC
AGGCTACCACTTTGTGGACCACTGCATTGAGATTTTAAGCCATGACAAAGATTACAACAAGGTTAAGCTG
TATGAGCATGCTGTTGCTCATTCTGGATTGCCTGACAATGCCAGACGACTGTACAAGTCCGGACTCAGAT
CTCGAGCTCAAGCTTCGAATTCTGCAGTCGACGGTACCATGGCTTCCGGCTTCAAGAAGCCCAGCGCTGC
CTCCACCGGCCAAAAGAGAAAGGTGGCACCTAAGCCCGAGCTCACTGAGGATCAGAAGCAAGAAGTTCGG
GAAGCATTTGACCTCTTCGACGTGGACGGAAGTGGGACCATCGACGCGAAGGAGCTGAAGGTGGCCATGA
GAGCGCTGGGCTTCGAACCCAGGAAGGAAGAGATGAAGAAAATGATCTCCGAGGTGGACAGGGAAGGCAC
GGGGAAGATCAGCTTCAATGACTTCCTGGCCGTGATGACGCAGAAGATGTCCGAGAAGGACACCAAAGAA
GAAATCCTGAAGGCCTTCAGGCTCTTTGATGACGATGAGACCGGGAAGATCTCGTTCAAAAACCTGAAGC
GTGTGGCCAACGAGCTGGGGGAGAACCTCACGGATGAGGAGCTGCAGGAGATGATCGACGAAGCTGATCG
GGATGGGGACGGCGAAGTGAACGAGGAGGAGTTCCTTCGGATCATGAAGAAGACCAGCCTTTACTGAGGA
TCCACCGGATCTAGATAACTGATCATAATCAGCCATACCACATTTGTAGAGGTTTTACTTGCTTTAAAAA
ACCTCCCACACCTCCCCCTGAACCTGAAACATAAAATGAATGCAATTGTTGTTGTTAACTTGTTTATTGC
AGCTTATAATGGTTACAAATAAAGCAATAGCATCACAAATTTCACAAATAAAGCATTTTTTTCACTGCAT
TCTAGTTGTGGTTTGTCCAAACTCATCAATGTATCTTAACGCGTAAATTGTAAGCGTTAATATTTTGTTA
AAATTCGCGTTAAATTTTTGTTAAATCAGCTCATTTTTTAACCAATAGGCCGAAATCGGCAAAATCCCTT
ATAAATCAAAAGAATAGACCGAGATAGGGT
[37 nt withheld, positions 1641-1677]
AAAGAACGTGGACTCCAACGTCAAAGG
[49 nt withheld, positions 1705-1753]
T
[91 nt withheld, positions 1755-1845]
G
[124 nt withheld, positions 1847-1970]
CAGGTGGCACTTTTCGGGGAAATGTGCGCGGAACCCCTATTTGTTTATTTTTCTAAATACATTCAAATAT
GTATCCGCTCATGAGACAATAACCCTGATAAATGCTTCAATAATATTGAAAAAGGAAGAGTCCTGAGGCG
GAAAGAACCAGCTGTGGAATGTGTGTCAGTTAGGGTGTGGAAAGTCCCCAGGCTCCCCAGCAGGCAGAAG
TATGCAAAGCATGCATCTCAATTAGTCAGCAACCAGGTGTGGAAAGTCCCCAGGCTCCCCAGCAGGCAGA
AGTATGCAAAGCATGCATCTCAATTAGTCAGCAACCATAGTCCCGCCCCTAACTCCGCCCATCCCGCCCC
TAACTCCGCCCAGTTCCGCCCATTCTCCGCCCCATGGCTGACTAATTTTTTTTATTTATGCAGAGGCCGA
GGCCGCCTCGGCCTCTGAGCTATTCCAGAAGTAGTGAGGAGGCTTTTTTGGAGGCCTAGGCTTTTGCAAA
GATCGATCAAGAGACAGGATGAGGATCGTTTCGCATGATTGAACAAGATGGATTGCACGCAGGTTCTCCG
GCCGCTTGGGTGGAGAGGCTATTCGGCTATGACTGGGCACAACAGACAATCGGCTGCTCTGATGCCGCCG
TGTTCCGGCTGTCAGCGCAGGGGCGCCCGGTTCTTTTTGTCAAGACCGACCTGTCCGGTGCCCTGAATGA
ACTGCAAGACGAGGCAGCGCGGCTATCGTGGCTGGCCACGACGGGCGTTCCTTGCGCAGCTGTGCTCGAC
GTTGTCACTGAAGCGGGAAGGGACTGGCTGCTATTGGGCGAAGTGCCGGGGCAGGATCTCCTGTCATCTC
ACCTTGCTCCTGCCGAGAAAGTATCCATCATGGCTGATGCAATGCGGCGGCTGCATACGCTTGATCCGGC
TACCTGCCCATTCGACCACCAAGCGAAACATCGCATCGAGCGAGCACGTACTCGGATGGAAGCCGGTCTT
GTCGATCAGGATGATCTGGACGAAGAGCATCAGGGGCTCGCGCCAGCCGAACTGTTCGCCAGGCTCAAGG
CGAGCATGCCCGACGGCGAGGATCTCGTCGTGACCCATGGCGATGCCTGCTTGCCGAATATCATGGTGGA
AAATGGCCGCTTTTCTGGATTCATCGACTGTGGCCGGCTGGGTGTGGCGGACCGCTATCAGGACATAGCG
TTGGCTACCCGTGATATTGCTGAAGAGCTTGGCGGCGAATGGGCTGACCGCTTCCTCGTGCTTTACGGTA
TCGCCGCTCCCGATTCGCAGCGCATCGCCTTCTATCGCCTTCTTGACGAGTTCTTCTGAGCGGGACTCTG
GGGTTCGAAATGACCGACCAAGCGACGCCCAACCTGCCATCACGAGATTTCGATTCCACCGCCGCCTTCT
ATGAAAGGTTGGGCTTCGGAATCGTTTTCCGGGACGCCGGCTGGATGATCCTCCAGCGCGGGGATCTCAT
GCTGGAGTTCTTCGCCCACCCTAGGGGGAGGCTAACTGAAACACGGAAGGAGACAATACCGGAAGGAACC
CGCGCTATGACGGCAATAAAAAGACAGAATAAAACGCACGGTGTTGGGTCGTTTGTTCATAAACGCGGGG
TTCGGTCCCAGGGCTGGCACTCTGTCGATACCCCACCGAGACCCCATTGGGGCCAATACGCCCGCGTTTC
TTCCTTTTCCCCACCCCACCCCCCAAGTTCGGGTGAAGGCCCAGGGCTCGCAGCCAACGTCGGGGCGGCA
GGCCCTGCCATAGCCTCAGGTTACTCATATATACTTTAGATTGATTTAAAACTTCATTTTTAATTTAAAA
GGATCTAGGTGAAGATCCTTTTTGATAATCTCATGACCAAAATCCCTTAACGTGAGTTTTCGTTCCACTG
AGCGTCAGACCCCGTAGAAAAGATCAAAGGATCTTCTTGAGATCCTTTTTTTCTGCGCGTAATCTGCTGC
TTGCAAACAAAAAAACCACCGCTACCAGCGGTGGTTTGTTTGCCGGATCAAGAGCTACCAACTCTTTTTC
CGAAGGTAACTGGCTTCAGCAGAGCGCAGATACCAAATACTGTCCTTCTAGTGTAGCCGTAGTTAGGCCA
CCACTTCAAGAACTCTGTAGCACCGCCTACATACCTCGCTCTGCTAATCCTGTTACCAGTGGCTGCTGCC
AGTGGCGATAAGTCGTGTCTTACCGGGTTGGACTCAAGACGATAGTTACCGGATAAGGCGCAGCGGTCGG
GCTGAACGGGGGGTTCGTGCACACAGCCCAGCTTGGAGCGAACGACCTACACCGAACTGAGATACCTACA
GCGTGAGCTATGAGAAAGCGCCACGCTTCCCGAAGGGAGAAAGGCGGACAGGTATCCGGTAAGCGGCAGG
GTCGGAACAGGAGAGCGCACGAGGGAGCTTCCAGGGGGAAACGCCTGGTATCTTTATAGTCCTGTCGGGT
TTCGCCACCTCTGACTTGAGCGTCGATTTTTGTGATGCTCGTCAGGGGGGCGGAGCCTATGGAAAAACGC
CAGCAACGCGGCCTTTTTACGGTTCCTGGCCTTTTGCTGGCCTTTTGCTCACATGTTCTTTCCTGCGTTA
TCCCCTGATTCTGTGGATAACCGTATTACCGCCATGCATTAGTTATTAATAGTAATCAATTACGGGGTCA
TTAGTTCATAGCCCATATATGGAGTTCCGCGTTACATAACTTACGGTAAATGGCCCGCCTGGCTGACCGC
CCAACGACCCCCGCCCATTGACGTCAATAATGACGTATGTTCCCATAGTAACGCCAATAGGGACTTTCCA
TTGACGTCAATGGGTGGAGTATTTACGGTAAACTGCCCACTTGGCAGTACATCAAGTGTATCATATGCCA
AGTACGCCCCCTATTGACGTCAATGACGGTAAATGGCCCGCCTGGCATTATGCCCAGTACATGACCTTAT
GGGACTTTCCTACTTGGCAGTACATCTACGTATTAGTCATCGCTATTACCATGGTGATGCGGTTTTGGCA
GTACATCAATGGGCGTGGATAGCGGTTTGACTCACGGGGATTTCCAAGTCTCCACCCCATTGACGTCAAT
GGGAGTTTGTTTTGGCACCAAAATCAACGGGACTTTCCAAAATGTCGTAACAACTCCGCCCCATTGACGC
AAATGGGCGGTAGGCGTGTACGGTGGGAGGTCTATATAAGCAGAGCTGGTTTAGTGAACCGTCAGATCCG
CTAGCGCTACCGGT
