>Addgene plasmid #72588 | pmEos2-C1-centrin-1 | addgene partial sequence | sequence record 136870 | CMV-F 5'-CGCAAATGGGCGGTAGGCGTG-3'
CTGGTTTAGTGAACCGTCAGATCCGCTAGCGCTACCGGTATGAGTGCGATTAAGCCAGACATGAAGATCA
AACTCCGTATGGAAGGCAACGTAAACGGGCACCACTTTGTGATCGACGGAGATGGTACAGGCAAGCCTTT
TGAGGGAAAACAGAGTATGGATCTTGAAGTCAAAGAGGGCGGACCTCTGCCTTTTGCCTTTGATATCCTG
ACCACTGCATTCCATTACGGCAACAGGGTATTCGCCAAATATCCAGACAACATACAAGACTATTTTAAGC
AGTCGTTTCCTAAGGGGTATTCGTGGGAACGAAGCTTGACTTTCGAAGACGGGGGCATTTGCATTGCCAG
AAACGACATAACAATGGAAGGGGACACTTTCTATAATAAAGTTCGATTTTATGGTACCAACTTTCCCGCC
AATGGTCCAGTTATGCAGAAGAAGACGCTGAAATGGGAGCCCTCCACTGAGAAAATGTATGTGCGTGATG
GAGTGCTGACGGGTGATATTCATATGGCTTTGTTGCTTGAAGGAAATGCCCATTACCGATGTGACTTCAG
AACTACTTACAAAGCTAAGGAGAAGGGTGTCAAGTTACCAGGCTACCACTTTGTGGACCACTGCATTGAG
ATTTTAAGCCATGACAAAGATTACAACAAGGTTAAGCTGTATGAGCATGCTGTTGCTCATTCTGGATTGC
CTGACAATGCCAGACGACTGTACAAGTCCGGACTCAGATCTCGAGCTCAAGCTTCGAATTCTGCAGTCGA
CGGTACCATGGCTTCCGGCTT
