>Addgene plasmid #72588 | pmEos2-C1-centrin-1 | addgene partial sequence | sequence record 136871 | SV40pA-R 5'-GAAATTTGTGATGCTATTGC-3'
AGTTAACAACAACAATTGCATTCATTTTATGTTTCAGGTTCAGGGGGAGGTGTGGGAGGTTTTTTAAAGC
AAGTAAAACCTCTACAAATGTGGTATGGCTGATTATGATCAGTTATCTAGATCCGGTGGATCCTCAGTAA
AGGCTGGTCTTCTTCATGATCCGAAGGAACTCCTCCTCGTTCACTTCGCCGTCCCCATCCCGATCAGCTT
CGTCGATCATCTCCTGCAGCTCCTCATCCGTGAGGTTCTCCCCCAGCTCGTTGGCCACACGCTTCAGGTT
TTTGAACGAGATCTTCCCGGTCTCATCGTCATCAAAGAGCCTGAAGGCCTTCAGGATTTCTTCTTTGGTG
TCCTTCTCGGACATCTTCTGCGTCATCACGGCCAGGAAGTCATTGAAGCTGATCTTCCCCGTGCCTTCCC
TGTCCACCTCGGAGATCATTTTCTTCATCTCTTCCTTCCTGGGTTCGAAGCCCAGCGCTCTCATGGCCAC
CTTCAGCTCCTTCGCGTCGATGGTCCCACTTCCGTCCACGTCGAAGAGGTCAAATGCTTCCCGAACTTCT
TGCTTCTGATCCTCAGTGAGCTCGGGCTTAGGTGCCACCTTTCTCTTTTGGCCGGTGGAGGCAGCGCTGG
GCTTCTTGAAGCCGGAAGCCATGGTACCGTCGACTGCAGAATTCGAAGCTTGAGCTCGAGATCTGAGTCC
GGACTTGTACAGTCGTCTGGCATTGTCAGGCAATCCAGAATGAGCAACAGCATGCTCATACAGCTTAACC
TTGTTGTAATCTTTGTCATGGCTTAAAATCTCAATGCAGTGGTCCACAAAGTGGTAGCCTGGTAACTTGA
CACCCTTCTC
